Addgene plasmid #146006: pAc5.1B-EGFP-DmSmaug-del584-762-V5His6_C
Purpose: Insect Expression of DmSmaug-del584-762
Depositing lab: Elisa Izaurralde. Depositing organization: Max Planck Institute for Developmental Biology.
Backbone
  Vector backbone: Unknown
  Vector type: Insect Expression
Growth in bacteria
  Bacterial resistance: Ampicillin, 100 μg/mL
  Growth temperature: 37°C
  Growth strain: DH5alpha
  Copy number: Low Copy
Gene/Insert
  Gene/Insert name: DmSmaug-del584-762
  Species: D. melanogaster (fly)
  Mutation: 7 silent mutations and a deletion of the AA 961-963 compared to the sequence given by NCBI: NM_079263.2
  Entrez Gene: smg (a.k.a. Dmel_CG5263, CG5263, D69, Dmel\CG5263, SMG, SmG, Smaug, Smg, anon-D69, anonD69)
  Cloning method: Unknown
Terms and licenses: Academic/Nonprofit Terms; Industry Terms: Not Available to Industry
Depositor comments: Plasmids from this collection were made available to the research community and donated after the lab closed. Please note that the sequence provided by the depositing laboratory may be theoretical/predicted or based on Sanger sequencing results. There may be discrepancies between sequencing results obtained by Addgene and the depositor sequence. If an Addgene verified sequence is not available, please contact before placing your order to request that our lab fully sequence the plasmid.
How to cite: pAc5.1B-EGFP-DmSmaug-del584-762-V5His6_C was a gift from Elisa Izaurralde (Addgene plasmid # 146006 ; http://n2t.net/addgene:146006 ; RRID:Addgene_146006)
