[The description below was written by a language model from this plasmid's Addgene catalogue record and pLannotate feature annotations shown in this document.]
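Description:
pAc5.1B-EGFP-DmSmaug-del584-762-V5His6_C is an insect-cell expression plasmid of about 8.5 kb. The catalogue lists its backbone as unknown, although the name points to a pAc5.1-type vector. It is propagated in E. coli through a ColE1/pUC-family origin and selected with ampicillin via the β-lactamase gene and its bla promoter. The annotation describes this origin as high-copy, whereas the repository entry records the plasmid as low copy. Short fragments of a tetracycline resistance gene and of SV40 large T antigen are also detected. These appear to be non-functional backbone remnants rather than working parts.

Expression is driven by the Drosophila melanogaster actin 5C promoter, a strong constitutive promoter commonly used in fly cell lines. Downstream, EGFP is followed by the coding sequence for Smaug (smg), giving what appears to be an N-terminal EGFP fusion. Smaug is a translational regulator that binds the 3' UTR of mRNAs such as nanos and represses their translation, in part by recruiting Cup. This version lacks residues 584–762. It also differs from the NCBI reference sequence by seven silent mutations and a deletion of amino acids 961–963.

A V5 epitope tag lies after the insert, followed by an SV40 polyadenylation signal. The name also indicates a His6 tag, but the feature table does not annotate one, and the record does not say whether the vector-encoded C-terminal tags are translated in frame with the insert. The stated purpose is simply insect expression of this deletion mutant. The EGFP fusion would allow the protein to be visualised or detected, but the record does not describe specific experiments. The depositor sequence may be theoretical or based only on Sanger reads.
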