Features (pLannotate 1.2.2; 10 found; start..end, strand, type, name):
     56..2568    +  promoter       Ac5 promoter: Drosophila melanogaster actin 5C promoter
   2588..3304    +  CDS            EGFP: EGFP is a basic (constitutively fluorescent) green fluorescent protein published in 1996, derived from Aequorea victoria. It is reported to be a rapidly-maturing weak dimer with moderate acid sensitivity.
   3329..5779    +  CDS            smg (fragment): SMG_DROME - Experimental evidence at protein level: Swiss-Prot protein existence level 1. Translation regulator that binds to the 3'-UTR of specific mRNAs such as nanos (nos) and prevents their translation. Prevents translation of unlocalized nos in the bulk cytoplasm via the recruitment of cup. From Drosophila melanogaster (Fruit fly).
   5810..5851    +  CDS            V5 tag: epitope tag from simian virus 5
   5951..6085    -  polyA_signal   SV40 poly(A) signal: SV40 polyadenylation signal
   6108..6192    -  CDS            large T antigen (fragment): large T antigen from SV40 (simian virus 40)
   6193..6663    +  CDS            TcR (fragment): tetracycline efflux protein; tet; confers resistance to tetracycline
   6707..7295    -  rep_origin     ori: high-copy-number ColE1/pMB1/pBR322/pUC origin of replication
   7466..8326    -  CDS            AmpR: β-lactamase; bla; confers resistance to ampicillin, carbenicillin, and related antibiotics
   8327..8431    -  promoter       AmpR promoter: bla
>Addgene plasmid #146006 | pAc5.1B-EGFP-DmSmaug-del584-762-V5His6_C | depositor full sequence | sequence record 288451 | Full Sequence
CTTCAAGGAATTAATTCTATATTCTAAAAACACAAATGATACTTCTAAAAAAAATCATGAATGGCATCAA
CTCTGAATCAAATCTTTGCAGATGCACCTACTTCTCATTTCCACTGTCACATCATTTTTCCAGATCTCGC
TGCCTGTTATGTGGCCCACAAACCAAGACACGTTTTATGGCCATTAAAGCTGGCTGATCGTCGCCAAACA
CCAAATACATATCAATATGTACATTCGAGAAAGAAGCGATCAAAGAAGCGTCTTCGGGCGAGTAGGAGAA
TGCGGAGGAGAAGGAGAACGAGCTGATCTAGTATCTCTCCACAATCCAATGCCAACTGACCAACTGGCCA
TATTCGGAGCAATTTGAAGCCAATTTCCATCGCCTGGCGATCGCTCCATTCTTGGCTATATGTTTTTCAC
CGTTCCCGGGGCCATTTTCAAAGACTCGTCGGTAAGATAAGATTGTGTCACTCGCTGTCTCTCTTCATTT
GTCGAAGAATGCTGAGGAATTTCGCGATGACGTCGGCGAGTATTTTGAAGAATGAGAATAATTTGTATTT
ATACGAAAATCAGTTAGTGGAATTTTCTACAAAAACATGTTATCTATAGATAATTTTGTTGCAAAATATG
TTGACTATGACAAAGATTGTATGTATATACCTTTAATGTATTCTCATTTTCTTATGTATTTATAATGGCA
ATGATGATACTGATGATATTTTAAGATGATGCCAGACCACAGGCTGATTTCTGCGTCTTTTGCCGAACGC
AGTGCATGTGCGGTTGTTGTTTTTTGGAATAGTTTCAATTTTCGGACTGTCCGCTTTGATTTCAGTTTCT
TGGCTTATTCAAAAAGCAAAGTAAAGCCAAAAAAGCGAGATGGCAATACCAAATGCGGCAAAACGGTAGT
GGAAGGAAAGGGGTGCGGGGCAGCGGAAGGAAGGGTGGGGCGGGGCGTGGCGGGGTCTGTGGCTGGGCGC
GACGTCACCGACGTTGGAGCCACTCCTTTGACCATGTGTGCGTGTGTGTATTATTCGTGTCTCGCCACTC
GCCGGTTGTTTTTTTCTTTTTATCTCGCTCTCTCTAGCGCCATCTCGTACGCATGCTCAACGCACCGCAT
GTTGCCGTGTCCTTTATGCGTCATTTTGGCTCGAAATAGGCAATTATTTAAACAAAGATTAGTCAACGAA
AACGCTAAAATAAATAAGTCTACAATATGGTTACTTATTGCCATGTGTGTGCAGCCAACGATAGCAACAA
AAGCAACAACACAGTGGCTTTCCCTCTTTCACTTTTTGTTTGCAAGCGCGTGCGAGCAAGACGGCACGAC
CGGCAAACGCAATTACGCTGACAAAGAGCAGACGAAGTTTTGGCCGAAAAACATCAAGGCGCCTGATACG
AATGCATTTGCAATAACAATTGCGATATTTAATATTGTTTATGAAGCTGTTTGACTTCAAAACACACAAA
AAAAAAAATAAAACAAATTATTTGAAAGAGAATTAGGAATCGGACAGCTTATCGTTACGGGCTAACAGCA
CACCGAGACGAAATAGCTTACCTGACGTCACAGCCTCTGGAAGAACTGCCGCCAAGCAGAGAGAGAGAGA
AAAAGAGGGAGAGCAGCTTAGACCGCATGTGCTTGTGTGTGAGGCGTCTCTCTCTTCGTCTCCTGTTTGC
GCAAACGCATAGACTGCACTGAGAAAATCGATTACCTATTTTTTATGAATGAATATTTGCACTATTACTA
TTCAAAACTATTAAGATAGCAATCACATTCAATAGCCAAATACTATACCACCTGAGCGATGCAACGAAAT
GATCAATTTGAGCAAAAATGCTGCATATTTAGGACGGCATCATTATAGAAATGCTTCTTGCTGTGTACTT
TTCTCTCGTCTGGCAGCTGTTTCGCCGTTATTGTTAAAACCGGCTTAAGTTAGGTGTGTTTTCTACGACT
AGTGATGCCCCTACTAGAAGATGTGTGTTGCACAAATGTCCCTGAATAACCAATTTGAAGTGCAGATAGC
AGTAAACGTAAGCTAATATGAATATTATTTAACTGTAATGTTTTAATATCGCTGGACATTACTAATAAAC
CCACTATAAACACATGTACATATGTATGTTTTGGCATACAATGAGTAGTTGGGGAAAAAATGTGTAAAAG
CACCGTGACCATCACAGCATAAAGATAACCAGCTGAAGTATCGAATATGAGTAACCCCCAAATTGAATCA
CATGCCGCAACTGATAGGACCCATGGAAGTACACTCTTCATGGCGATATACAAGACACACACAAGCACGA
ACACCCAGTTGCGGAGGAAATTCTCCGTAAATGAAAACCCAATCGGCGAACAATTCATACCCATATATGG
TAAAAGTTTTGAACGCGACTTGAGAGCGGAGAGCATTGCGGCTGATAAGGTTTTAGCGCTAAGCGGGCTT
TATAAAACGGGCTGCGGGACCAGTTTTCATATCACTACCGTTTGAGTTCTTGTGCTGTGTGGATACTCCT
CCCGACACAAAGCCGCTCCATCAGCCAGCAGTCGTCTAATCCAGAGACCCCGGATCGGGGTACCAACATG
GTGAGCAAGGGCGAGGAGCTGTTCACCGGGGTGGTGCCCATCCTGGTCGAGCTGGACGGCGACGTAAACG
GCCACAAGTTCAGCGTGTCCGGCGAGGGCGAGGGCGATGCCACCTACGGCAAGCTGACCCTGAAGTTCAT
CTGCACCACCGGCAAGCTGCCCGTGCCCTGGCCCACCCTCGTGACCACCCTGACCTACGGCGTGCAGTGC
TTCAGCCGCTACCCCGACCACATGAAGCAGCACGACTTCTTCAAGTCCGCCATGCCCGAAGGCTACGTCC
AGGAGCGCACCATCTTCTTCAAGGACGACGGCAACTACAAGACCCGCGCCGAGGTGAAGTTCGAGGGCGA
CACCCTGGTGAACCGCATCGAGCTGAAGGGCATCGACTTCAAGGAGGACGGCAACATCCTGGGGCACAAG
CTGGAGTACAACTACAACAGCCACAACGTCTATATCATGGCCGACAAGCAGAAGAACGGCATCAAGGTGA
ACTTCAAGATCCGCCACAACATCGAGGACGGCAGCGTGCAGCTCGCCGACCACTACCAGCAGAACACCCC
CATCGGCGACGGCCCCGTGCTGCTGCCCGACAACCACTACCTGAGCACCCAGTCCGCCCTGAGCAAAGAC
CCCAACGAGAAGCGCGATCACATGGTCCTGCTGGAGTTCGTGACCGCCGCCGGGATCACTCTCGGCATGG
ACGAGCTGTACAAGCCAAGCTTGAATTCTGCAGATATCATGAAGTACGCAACTGGAACTGACAACGCGAT
GACCTCCGGCATCAGCGGCCAAACCAATAACTCTAACAGTGCATCCAACGAGATGCAGCCAACCACATCA
ACGCCTACTGCAGCCCACAAGGAGGCCACATCAACGGCCACGACGACGGCGACATACGCCAATGGCAATC
CCAATTCTAACGCCAATCCCAGCCAGAGCCAGCCGTCCAATGCGCTGTTTTGCGAGCAGGTGACCACAGT
GACAAATCTCTTCGAGAAGTGGAACGACTGCGAGCGAACCGTCGTGATGTACGCGCTGCTCAAGCGGCTG
CGCTACCCGAGCCTCAAGTTTCTACAGTATTCTATCGACAGCAACCTGACCCAGAACCTGGGCACCTCGC
AGACCAATCTGAGCAGCGTGGTTATTGACATCAATGCCAACAATCCGGTGTACCTGCAGAATCTACTCAA
CGCCTACAAGACGTTCCAGCCATGTGACCTGCTCGACGCCATGTCCTCCTCGTCGTCCGACAAGGACTCG
ATGCCATGTTACGGCAGTGACTTCCAGATCACCACATCAGCGCAGTGTGACGAGCGAAAGCTGTATGCCC
GCAAGGAGGACATTCTGCATGAAGTACTGAACATGCTGCCTCTGCTGAAGCCGGGCAATGAGGAGGCCAA
GCTTATCTACCTGACCCTCATACCAGTTGCCGTCAAGGACACCATGCAGCAAATTGTGCCCACGGAGTTG
GTGCAGCAGATCTTCTCGTACCTACTCATCCATCCAGCTATCACCAGCGAGGACAGACGTTCGCTCAACA
TTTGGCTGCGTCACTTGGAGGATCATATCCAAGCGGCTGCGGCGGGCCTGACAAATCGCAGTTACTTCCT
GCAGCCCTCGCCGCAACTGGTCGCTGGTGGTAGCTCAACAGGCAGTGGTAGCTGTTCCTCTTCGGCGACC
AGCTCTTCGACAGCATCCTGTTCGTCGGTGGCCTCATCCTCGTTGTGCCCCGCAAGCGGCAGCCGTTCCT
CACGCACCAACGACTGGCAAACGATCGCCCCGCCCAGCAAGCAATTGCAAAACAAATTGGCCGGTGATTG
GCGTGGCAATGGAGGCGGCAGCTCCAGCGGGTCGATCAATCCACTCTGTGATAATCTTAATGGTATTACC
CTGAACGAATTAGCTTCTAGTCAGAACAGTCTCGGCCTGTCGCTGGAGGGCAGCTCTTCCCTGGTCAACG
GTGTGGTCGCTGGTGCAGGCTCTATGTTGGGAATCGCTGGTGGCGACGATCATGACACGTCATTTAGCAA
GAATGGCACGGAGATTCTCGATTTTGACCCGGTGACGGCGGACATGGGTGAGGCCTGTAGTCTGGCCAGC
AGTAGCCTTTGTGGACGTAACGGTGGAAATCCTGTTGAGGATCGATCGCAACCTCCGCCGAATCTTCAGC
AGCAATTGCTTCAGCCTCCTCCCTATGCCTCGATCCTTATGGGAAACGTGGGCGATCAGTTTGGAGAGAT
CAACCGGTGGAGCCTGGACAGCAAGATTGCAGCCCTGAAGACGCGGCGCTCTAACAGCCTCACCACGCAA
ACGATCTCTAGCTGTTCCAGCTCGTCTAACTCATCGGTGATCACGGTCAATGACAACTGCTCCAATTCAA
CGGAGAATCTGGCACAGTTTGCCAACAAGCCCCGTAGTTTTTCCTTATCGATTGAGCATCAGCGCGGCGC
CTTGATGAACAGCGGTTCCGATACTCGTCTGGATGAAATGAAGATCTCCATGGTTCCCAAAATGCATCAC
GTTAAGCCAGCCGGCGTCGGGCCAAACAATGGGAACATTAACAAGCCAAGATGGAATGGTAAGACTCGCA
AATGCGATACTAAAAATGGCAGCAACGATAGGATTAACAACCGCAAAAACTCCAACGACATGCTAAACTT
TTCGCTAAATTGCCTGCCACACCCGCTGCCCCATCATTCGCAGCAGGCTCCGCCGCCTCTGCCACAGTTT
GACTACAACGGCTATGGCGGCGGTCCATCCCATCAGCCGCAGTACAAGAGCTCCTCGTACCCAAGCTTCA
TGGGTAATCCTCAGCAGCAGCCACCACCGCCGCCGTCTAGTAAGTCGCATCATCATCCCCAGCAGATGCA
ACAGATGCTGCAGCAACACAACCACTTTCCAGCGCTGCCTCAGCAGACGCCACCACAATCGCATCGCCGG
TCGCTGAATAATCTTATTCTGGTGGCCGGAGGTCCGCAGCAACCGCAGCAATTGATCTTTAAGCCCGGTC
AGGGAGTGCTCACCAACAACGGATCTAACGACAACCTGGTATTGGAACGCAATCAGCAGTCGCAGCAGCA
GAGAAAACTTAGCGGAGGAGTGTCCAGTGCGGAGCAACAACCAAAGAAGACCATGGCCGCTGTTGTGATG
GAAAATTTGGCCAAATTTGATCAACATTTTACGCTATTCCGCTCGAGTCTAGAGGGCCCGCGGTTCGAAG
GTAAGCCTATCCCTAACCCTCTCCTCGGTCTCGATTCTACGCGTACCGGTCATCATCACCATCACCATTG
AGTTTAAACCCGCTGATCAGCCTCGACTGTGCCTTCTAAGGCCTGAGCTCGCTGATCAGCCTCGATCGAG
GATCCAGACATGATAAGATACATTGATGAGTTTGGACAAACCACAACTAGAATGCAGTGAAAAAAATGCT
TTATTTGTGAAATTTGTGATGCTATTGCTTTATTTGTAACCATTATAAGCTGCAATAAACAAGTTAACAA
CAACAATTGCATTCATTTTATGTTTCAGGTTCAGGGGGAGGTGTGGGAGGTTTTTTAAAGCAAGTAAAAC
CTCTACAAATGTGGTATGGCTGATTATGATCAGTCGACCGATGCCCTTGAGAGCCTTCAACCCAGTCAGC
TCCTTCCGGTGGGCGCGGGGCATGACTATCGTCGCCGCACTTATGACTGTCTTCTTTATCATGCAACTCG
TAGGACAGGTGCCGGCAGCGCTCTGGGTCATTTTCGGCGAGGACCGCTTTCGCTGGAGCGCGACGATGAT
CGGCCTGTCGCTTGCGGTATTCGGAATCTTGCACGCCCTCGCTCAAGCCTTCGTCACTGGTCCCGCCACC
AAACGTTTCGGCGAGAAGCAGGCCATTATCGCCGGCATGGCGGCCGACGCGCTGGGCTACGTCTTGCTGG
CGTTCGCGACGCGAGGCTGGATGGCCTTCCCCATTATGATTCTTCTCGCTTCCGGCGGCATCGGGATGCC
CGCGTTGCAGGCCATGCTGTCCAGGCAGGTAGATGACGACCATCAGGGACAGCTTCAAGGATCGCTCGCG
GCTCTTACCAGCCAGCAAAAGGCCAGGAACCGTAAAAAGGCCGCGTTGCTGGCGTTTTTCCATAGGCTCC
GCCCCCCTGACGAGCATCACAAAAATCGACGCTCAAGTCAGAGGTGGCGAAACCCGACAGGACTATAAAG
ATACCAGGCGTTTCCCCCTGGAAGCTCCCTCGTGCGCTCTCCTGTTCCGACCCTGCCGCTTACCGGATAC
CTGTCCGCCTTTCTCCCTTCGGGAAGCGTGGCGCTTTCTCAATGCTCACGCTGTAGGTATCTCAGTTCGG
TGTAGGTCGTTCGCTCCAAGCTGGGCTGTGTGCACGAACCCCCCGTTCAGCCCGACCGCTGCGCCTTATC
CGGTAACTATCGTCTTGAGTCCAACCCGGTAAGACACGACTTATCGCCACTGGCAGCAGCCACTGGTAAC
AGGATTAGCAGAGCGAGGTATGTAGGCGGTGCTACAGAGTTCTTGAAGTGGTGGCCTAACTACGGCTACA
CTAGAAGGACAGTATTTGGTATCTGCGCTCTGCTGAAGCCAGTTACCTTCGGAAAAAGAGTTGGTAGCTC
TTGATCCGGCAAACAAACCACCGCTGGTAGCGGTGGTTTTTTTGTTTGCAAGCAGCAGATTACGCGCAGA
AAAAAAGGATCTCAAGAAGATCCTTTGATCTTTTCTACGGGGTCTGACGCTCAGTGGAACGAAAACTCAC
GTTAAGGGATTTTGGTCATGAGATTATCAAAAAGGATCTTCACCTAGATCCTTTTAAATTAAAAATGAAG
TTTTAAATCAATCTAAAGTATATATGAGTAAACTTGGTCTGACAGTTACCAATGCTTAATCAGTGAGGCA
CCTATCTCAGCGATCTGTCTATTTCGTTCATCCATAGTTGCCTGACTCCCCGTCGTGTAGATAACTACGA
TACGGGAGGGCTTACCATCTGGCCCCAGTGCTGCAATGATACCGCGAGACCCACGCTCACCGGCTCCAGA
TTTATCAGCAATAAACCAGCCAGCCGGAAGGGCCGAGCGCAGAAGTGGTCCTGCAACTTTATCCGCCTCC
ATCCAGTCTATTAATTGTTGCCGGGAAGCTAGAGTAAGTAGTTCGCCAGTTAATAGTTTGCGCAACGTTG
TTGCCATTGCTGCAGGCATCGTGGTGTCACGCTCGTCGTTTGGTATGGCTTCATTCAGCTCCGGTTCCCA
ACGATCAAGGCGAGTTACATGATCCCCCATGTTGTGCAAAAAAGCGGTTAGCTCCTTCGGTCCTCCGATC
GTTGTCAGAAGTAAGTTGGCCGCAGTGTTATCACTCATGGTTATGGCAGCACTGCATAATTCTCTTACTG
TCATGCCATCCGTAAGATGCTTTTCTGTGACTGGTGAGTACTCAACCAAGTCATTCTGAGAATAGTGTAT
GCGGCGACCGAGTTGCTCTTGCCCGGCGTCAACACGGGATAATACCGCGCCACATAGCAGAACTTTAAAA
GTGCTCATCATTGGAAAACGTTCTTCGGGGCGAAAACTCTCAAGGATCTTACCGCTGTTGAGATCCAGTT
CGATGTAACCCACTCGTGCACCCAACTGATCTTCAGCATCTTTTACTTTCACCAGCGTTTCTGGGTGAGC
AAAAACAGGAAGGCAAAATGCCGCAAAAAAGGGAATAAGGGCGACACGGAAATGTTGAATACTCATACTC
TTCCTTTTTCAATATTATTGAAGCATTTATCAGGGTTATTGTCTCATGAGCGGATACATATTTGAATGTA
TTTAGAAAAATAAACAAATAGGGGTTCCGCGCACATTTCCCCGAAAAGTGCCACCTGACGTCTAAGAAAC
CATTATTATCATGACATTAACCTATAAAAATAGGCGTATCACGAGGCCCTTTCGT
